>Addgene plasmid #152835 | pGBW-m4134359 | depositor full sequence | sequence record 295847 | Full Sequence
CACCATGGCCTACACAAGATATGTGGATAACAATTTTTGTGGGCCGGACGGATACCCTTTAGAATGCATC
AAAGATTTGCTTGCAAGGGCGGGCAAGGCTTCGTGCACTCTGTCCGAGCAGCTGGACTTCATTGATACCA
AGCGCGGTGTTTATTGTTGCCGAGAGCATGAACACGAGATAGCCTGGTATACGGAACGGTCAGAGAAAAG
TTACGAACTCCAAACCCCATTCGAGATCAAGCTAGCTAAAAAGTTTGACACTTTCAACGGCGAATGTCCC
AATTTTGTCTTTCCCCTGAACTCTATTATCAAAACAATACAGCCTCGGGTGGAGAAGAAGAAATTAGACG
GATTCATGGGGCGTATTAGGAGCGTATACCCAGTGGCCAGCCCGAATGAATGCAACCAGATGTGTCTTTC
CACACTGATGAAGTGCGATCACTGTGGCGAGACTTCTTGGCAAACCGGTGACTTCGTAAAAGCGACATGC
GAGTTTTGTGGTACCGAGAATCTGACTAAGGAGGGAGCTACCACATGCGGCTATTTGCCACAGAATGCAG
TGGTCAAGATCTACTGTCCTGCATGCCATAACTCTGAAGTCGGCCCCGAGCACTCGCTCGCCGAATATCA
CAATGAGAGCGGGCTAAAAACTATACTGAGGAAAGGAGGTCGCACCATCGCCTTTGGGGGCTGCGTTTTC
TCCTACGTGGGGTGTCATAACAAATGTGCCTATTGGGTTCCCAGAGCCTCCGCTAACATTGGGTGCAATC
ATACGGGAGTGGTCGGGGAAGGCTCAGAAGGCTTGAACGATAACCTCCTTGAAATTCTGCAAAAGGAGAA
GGTGAATATCAATATCGTTGGCGACTTCAAGTTAAATGAGGAAATCGCGATTATTCTGGCAAGTTTTTCT
GCCTCAACTAGCGCCTTTGTAGAGACAGTGAAAGGACTCGATTATAAAGCTTTCAAACAGATAGTCGAGA
GTTGTGGTAACTTCAAGGTTACAAAGGGCAAGGCTAAAAAGGGTGCTTGGAACATTGGAGAGCAGAAGTC
AATCTTGAGTCCACTGTACGCGTTTGCATCTGAGGCCGCCCGTGTGGTCAGGAGCATATTCAGTCGAACC
CTAGAAACCGCACAGAATAGCGTGCGGGTATTACAGAAGGCGGCTATTACTATTCTCGACGGTATCTCGC
AGTATTCTCTGAGACTGATCGACGCCATGATGTTTACAAGCGATCTGGCAACGAATAACTTAGTGGTCAT
GGCGTACATAACCGGAGGGGTCGTGCAACTTACCTCCCAGTGGCTAACGAACATCTTTGGGACGGTTTAC
GAGAAGCTAAAACCTGTGCTGGACTGGCTCGAAGAGAAATTCAAAGAAGGCGTGGAATTTTTGCGTGACG
GGTGGGAGATCGTAAAGTTCATATCAACATGTGCTTGCGAAATCGTTGGCGGACAAATCGTAACTTGCGC
AAAAGAGATTAAAGAATCGGTGCAGACCTTCTTTAAACTTGTTAACAAATTCCTGGCTTTGTGTGCCGAT
TCTATTATCATCGGGGGAGCAAAGCTTAAAGCCCTAAATTTAGGCGAGACATTTGTGACGCACAGTAAGG
GCCTGTATAGAAAGTGCGTGAAGAGTCGCGAAGAAACCGGACTGCTCATGCCCTTAAAAGCGCCAAAAGA
AATAATTTTCCTGGAAGGGGAGACATTGCCCACTGAAGTGCTCACTGAGGAAGTAGTTCTGAAAACTGGG
GATCTGCAACCTTTAGAGCAGCCGACCTCCGAGGCCGTCGAGGCACCTCTCGTGGGAACCCCGGTCTGTA
TTAATGGGTTGATGCTGCTCGAGATTAAGGATACCGAAAAATACTGCGCACTAGCCCCCAACATGATGGT
GACTAACAACACATTTACCCTCAAGGGAGGGGAAAACCTTTACTTTCAGTCGTACCCCTATGACGTACCA
GATTATGCGTAAGCTAGCTTGACTGACTGAGATACAGCGTACCTTCAGCTCACAGACATGATAAGATACA
TTGATGAGTTTGGACAAACCACAACTAGAATGCAGTGAAAAAAATGCTTTATTTGTGAAATTTGTGATGC
TATTGCTTTATTTGTAACCATTATAAGCTGCAATAAACAAGTTAACAACAACAATTGCATTCATTTTATG
TTTCAGGTTCAGGGGGAGGTGTGGGAGGTTTTTTAAAGCAAGTAAAACCTCTACAAATGTGGTATTGGCC
CATCTCTATCGGTATCGTAGCATAACCCCTTGGGGCCTCTAAACGGGTCTTGAGGGGTTTTTTGTGCCCC
TCGGGCCGGATTGCTATCTACCGGCATTGGCGCAGAAAAAAATGCCTGATGCGACGCTGCGCGTCTTATA
CTCCCACATATGCCAGATTCAGCAACGGATACGGCTTCCCCAACTTGCCCACTTCCATACGTGTCCTCCT
TACCAGAAATTTATCCTTAAGGTCGTCAGCTATCCTGCAGGCGATCTCTCGATTTCGATCAAGACATTCC
TTTAATGGTCTTTTCTGGACACCACTAGGGGTCAGAAGTAGTTCATCAAACTTTCTTCCCTCCCTAATCT
CATTGGTTACCTTGGGCTATCGAAACTTAATTAACCAGTCAAGTCAGCTACTTGGCGAGATCGACTTGTC
TGGGTTTCGACTACGCTCAGAATTGCGTCAGTCAAGTTCGATCTGGTCCTTGCTATTGCACCCGTTCTCC
GATTACGAGTTTCATTTAAATCATGTGAGCAAAAGGCCAGCAAAAGGCCAGGAACCGTAAAAAGGCCGCG
TTGCTGGCGTTTTTCCATAGGCTCCGCCCCCCTGACGAGCATCACAAAAATCGACGCTCAAGTCAGAGGT
GGCGAAACCCGACAGGACTATAAAGATACCAGGCGTTTCCCCCTGGAAGCTCCCTCGTGCGCTCTCCTGT
TCCGACCCTGCCGCTTACCGGATACCTGTCCGCCTTTCTCCCTTCGGGAAGCGTGGCGCTTTCTCATAGC
TCACGCTGTAGGTATCTCAGTTCGGTGTAGGTCGTTCGCTCCAAGCTGGGCTGTGTGCACGAACCCCCCG
TTCAGCCCGACCGCTGCGCCTTATCCGGTAACTATCGTCTTGAGTCCAACCCGGTAAGACACGACTTATC
GCCACTGGCAGCAGCCACTGGTAACAGGATTAGCAGAGCGAGGTATGTAGGCGGTGCTACAGAGTTCTTG
AAGTGGTGGCCTAACTACGGCTACACTAGAAGAACAGTATTTGGTATCTGCGCTCTGCTGAAGCCAGTTA
CCTTCGGAAAAAGAGTTGGTAGCTCTTGATCCGGCAAACAAACCACCGCTGGTAGCGGTGGTTTTTTTGT
TTGCAAGCAGCAGATTACGCGCAGAAAAAAAGGATCTCAAGAAGATCCTTTGATCTTTTCTACGGGGTCT
GACGCTCAGTGGAACGAAAACTCACGTTAAGGGATTTTGGTCATGAGATTATCAAAAAGGATCTTCACCT
AGATCCTTTTAAATTAAAAATGAAGTTTTAAATCAATCTAAAGTATATATGAGTAAACTTGGTCTGACAG
TTACCAATGCTTAATCAGTGAGGCACCTATCTCAGCGATCTGTCTATTTCGTTCATCCATAGTTGCATTT
AAATTTCCGAACTCTCCAAGGCCCTCGTCGGAAAATCTTCAAACCTTTCGTCCGATCCATCTTGCAGGCT
ACCTCTCGAACGAACTATCGCAAGTCTCTTGGCCGGCCTTGCGCCTTGGCTATTGCTTGGCAGCGCCTAT
CGCCAGGTATTACTCCAATCCCGAATATCCGAGATCGGGATCACCCGAGAGAAGTTCAACCTACATCCTC
AATCCCGATCTATCCGAGATCCGAGGAATATCGAAATCGGGGCGCGCCTGGCCTCCGCGCCGGGTTTTGG
CGCCTCCCGCGGGCGCCCCCCTCGTCACGGCGAGCGCTGCCACGTCAGACGAAGGGCGCAGGAGCGTCCT
GATCCTTCCGCCCGGACGCTCAGGACAGCGGCCCGCTGCTCATAAGACTCGGCCTTAGAACCCCAGTATC
AGCAGAAGGACATTTTAGGACGGGACTTGGGTGACTCTAGGGCACTGGTTTTCTTTCCAGAGAGCGGAAC
AGGCGAGGAAAAGTAGTCCCTTCTCGGCGATTCTGCGGAGGGATCTCCGTGGGGCGGTGAACGCCGATGA
TTATATAAGGACGCGCCGGGTGTGGCACAGCTAGTTCCGTCGCAGCCGGGATTTGGGTCGCGGTTCTTGT
TTGTGGATCGCTGTGATCGTCACTTGGTGAGTAGCGGGCTGCTGGGCTGGCCGGGGCTTTCGTGGCCGCC
GGGCCGCTCGGTGGGACGGAAGCGTGTGGAGAGACCGCCAAGGGCTGTAGTCTGGGTCCGCGAGCAAGGT
TGCCCTGAACTGGGGGTTGGGGGGAGCGCAGCAAAATGGCGGCTGTTCCCGAGTCTTGAATGGAAGACGC
TTGTGAGGCGGGCTGTGAGGTCGTTGAAACAAGGTGGGGGGCATGGTGGGCGGCAAGAACCCAAGGTCTT
GAGCCCTTCGCTAATGCGGGAAAGCTCTTATTCGGGTGAGATGGGCTGGGCACCATCTGGGGACCCTGAC
GTGAAGTTTGTCACTGACTGGAGAACTCGGTTTGTCGTCTGTTGCGGGGGCGGCAGTTATGGCGGTGCCG
TTGGGCAGTGCACCCGTACCTTTGGGAGCGCGCGCCCTCGTCGTGTCGTGACGTCACCCGTTCTGTTGGC
TTATAATGCAGGGTGGGGCCACCTGCCGGTAGGTGTGCGGTAGGCTTTTCTCCGTCGCAGGACGCAGGGT
TCGGGCCTAGGGTAGGCTCTCCTGAATCGACAGGCGCCGGACCTCTGGTGAGGGGAGGGATAAGTGAGGC
GTCAGTTTCTTTGGTCGGTTTTATGTACCTATCTTCTTAAGTAGCTGAAGCTCCGGTTTTGAACTATGCG
CTCGGGGTTGGCGAGTGTGTTTTGTGAAGTTTTTTAGGCACCTTTTGAAATGTAATCATTTGGGTCAATA
TGTAATTTTCAGTGTTAGACTTGTAAATTGTCCGCTAAATTCTGGCCGTTTTTGGCTTTTTTGTTAGACA
ACATGACCGAGTACAAGCCCACGGTGCGCCTCGCCACCCGCGACGACGTCCCCAGGGCCGTACGCACCCT
CGCCGCCGCGTTCGCCGACTACCCCGCCACGCGCCACACCGTCGATCCGGACCGCCACATCGAGCGGGTC
ACCGAGCTGCAAGAACTCTTCCTCACGCGCGTCGGGCTCGACATCGGCAAGGTGTGGGTCGCGGACGACG
GCGCCGCGGTGGCGGTCTGGACCACGCCGGAGAGCGTCGAAGCGGGGGCGGTGTTCGCCGAGATCGGCCC
GCGCATGGCCGAGTTGAGCGGTTCCCGGCTGGCCGCGCAGCAACAGATGGAGGGCCTCCTGGCGCCGCAC
CGGCCCAAGGAGCCCGCGTGGTTCCTGGCCACCGTCGGCGTCTCGCCCGACCACCAGGGCAAGGGTCTGG
GCAGCGCCGTCGTGCTCCCCGGAGTGGAGGCCGCCGAGCGCGCCGGGGTGCCCGCCTTCCTGGAGACCTC
CGCGCCCCGCAACCTCCCCTTCTACGAGCGGCTCGGCTTCACCGTCACCGCCGACGTCGAGGTGCCCGAA
GGACCGCGCACCTGGTGCATGACCCGCAAGCCCGGTGCCTAGGCTAGTATGTAAGCCTAGTCTTAGATAA
TAAAATCGCTATCCATCGAAGATGGATGTGTGTTGGTTTTTTGTGTGTGTAACGCTAGGCGCGCCTGGTG
TACCGAGAACGATCCTCTCAGTGCGAGTCTCGACGATCCATATCGTTGCTTGGCAGTCAGCCAGTCGGAA
TCCAGCTTGGGACCCAGGAAGTCCAATCGTCAGATATTGTACTCAAGCCTGGTCACGGCAGCGTACCGAT
CTGTTTAAACCTAGATATTGATAGTCTGATCGGTCAACGTATAATCGAGTCCTAGCTTTTGCAAACATCT
ATCAAGAGACAGGATCAGCAGGAGGCTTTCGCATGAGTATTCAACATTTCCGTGTCGCCCTTATTCCCTT
TTTTGCGGCATTTTGCCTTCCTGTTTTTGCTCACCCAGAAACGCTGGTGAAAGTAAAAGATGCTGAAGAT
CAGTTGGGTGCGCGAGTGGGTTACATCGAACTGGATCTCAACAGCGGTAAGATCCTTGAGAGTTTTCGCC
CCGAAGAACGCTTTCCAATGATGAGCACTTTTAAAGTTCTGCTATGTGGCGCGGTATTATCCCGTATTGA
CGCCGGGCAAGAGCAACTCGGTCGCCGCATACACTATTCTCAGAATGACTTGGTTGAGTATTCACCAGTC
ACAGAAAAGCATCTTACGGATGGCATGACAGTAAGAGAATTATGCAGTGCTGCCATAACCATGAGTGATA
ACACTGCGGCCAACTTACTTCTGACAACGATTGGAGGACCGAAGGAGCTAACCGCTTTTTTGCACAACAT
GGGGGATCATGTAACTCGCCTTGATCGTTGGGAACCGGAGCTGAATGAAGCCATACCAAACGACGAGCGT
GACACCACGATGCCTGTAGCAATGGCAACAACCTTGCGTAAACTATTAACTGGCGAACTACTTACTCTAG
CTTCCCGGCAACAGTTGATAGACTGGATGGAGGCGGATAAAGTTGCAGGACCACTTCTGCGCTCGGCCCT
TCCGGCTGGCTGGTTTATTGCTGATAAATCTGGAGCCGGTGAGCGTGGGTCTCGCGGTATCATTGCAGCA
CTGGGGCCAGATGGTAAGCCCTCCCGTATCGTAGTTATCTACACGACGGGGAGTCAGGCAACTATGGATG
AACGAAATAGACAGATCGCTGAGATAGGTGCCTCACTGATTAAGCATTGGTAACCGATTCTAGGTGCATT
GGCGCAGAAAAAAATGCCTGATGCGACGCTGCGCGTCTTATACTCCCACATATGCCAGATTCAGCAACGG
ATACGGCTTCCCCAACTTGCCCACTTCCATACGTGTCCTCCTTACCAGAAATTTATCCTTAAGATCGTTT
AAACTCGACTCTGGCTCTATCGAATCTCCGTCGTTTCGAGCTTACGCGAACAGCCGTGGCGCTCATTTGC
TCGTCGGGCATCGAATCTCGTCAGCTATCGTCAGCTTACCTTTTTGGCAGCGATCGCGGCTCCCGACATC
TTGGACCATTAGCTCCACAGGTATCTTCTTCCCTCTAGTGGTCATAACAGCAGCTTCAGCTACCTCTCAA
TTCAAAAAACCCCTCAAGACCCGTTTAGAGGCCCCAAGGGGTTATGCTATCAATCGTTGCGTTACACACA
CAAAAAACCAACACACATCCATCTTCGATGGATAGCGATTTTATTATCTAACTGCTGATCGAGTGTAGCC
AGATCTAGTAATCAATTACGGGGTCATTAGTTCATAGCCCATATATGGAGTTCCGCGTTACATAACTTAC
GGTAAATGGCCCGCCTGGCTGACCGCCCAACGACCCCCGCCCATTGACGTCAATAATGACGTATGTTCCC
ATAGTAACGCCAATAGGGACTTTCCATTGACGTCAATGGGTGGAGTATTTACGGTAAACTGCCCACTTGG
CAGTACATCAAGTGTATCATATGCCAAGTACGCCCCCTATTGACGTCAATGACGGTAAATGGCCCGCCTG
GCATTATGCCCAGTACATGACCTTATGGGACTTTCCTACTTGGCAGTACATCTACGTATTAGTCATCGCT
ATTACCATGCTGATGCGGTTTTGGCAGTACATCAATGGGCGTGGATAGCGGTTTGACTCACGGGGATTTC
CAAGTCTCCACCCCATTGACGTCAATGGGAGTTTGTTTTGGCACCAAAATCAACGGGACTTTCCAAAATG
TCGTAACAACTCCGCCCCATTGACGCAAATGGGCGGTAGGCGTGTACGGTGGGAGGTCTATATAAGCAGA
GCTGGTTTAGTGAACCGTCAGATCAGATCTTTGTCGATCCTACCATCCACTCGACACACCCGCCAGCGGC
CGC
Features (pLannotate 1.2.2; 19 found; start..end, strand, type, name):
      8..1921    +  CDS            R1A_SARS2 (fragment): Experimental evidence at protein level: Swiss-Prot protein existence level 1. [Non-structural protein 10]: Plays a pivotal role in viral transcription by stimulating both nsp14 3'-5' exoribonuclease and nsp16 2'-O-methyltransferase activities. Therefore plays an essential role in viral mRNAs cap methylation. From Severe acute respiratory syndrome coronavirus 2 (2019-nCoV) (SARS-CoV-2).
   2022..2143    -  polyA_signal   SV40 poly(A) signal: SV40 polyadenylation signal
   2166..2235    -  CDS            large T antigen (fragment): large T antigen from SV40 (simian virus 40)
   2258..2304    +  terminator     T7 terminator: transcription terminator for bacteriophage T7 RNA polymerase
   2334..2470    +  terminator     rrnG terminator: transcription terminator from the E. coli ribosomal RNA rrnG operon (Albrechtsen et al., 1991)
   2515..2586    +  misc_feature   3' β-globin insulator: insulator downstream of the human β-globin locus (Farrell et al., 2002)
   2812..3400    -  rep_origin     ori: high-copy-number ColE1/pMB1/pBR322/pUC origin of replication
   3572..3636    -  CDS            bla(M) (fragment): β-lactamase lacking the signal sequence; bla(M); allows cytosolic expression of β-lactamase
   3900..5109    +  promoter       UbC promoter: human ubiquitin C promoter
   5113..5710    +  CDS            PuroR (fragment): puromycin N-acetyltransferase; pac from Streptomyces; confers resistance to puromycin
   5739..5787    +  polyA_signal   poly(A) signal: synthetic polyadenylation signal
   6053..6913    +  CDS            AmpR: β-lactamase; bla; confers resistance to ampicillin, carbenicillin, and related antibiotics
   6926..7062    +  terminator     rrnG terminator: transcription terminator from the E. coli ribosomal RNA rrnG operon (Albrechtsen et al., 1991)
   7207..7278    +  misc_feature   5' β-globin insulator: insulator upstream of the human β-globin locus (Farrell et al., 2002)
   7283..7329    -  terminator     T7 terminator: transcription terminator for bacteriophage T7 RNA polymerase
   7347..7395    -  polyA_signal   poly(A) signal: synthetic polyadenylation signal
   7476..7779    +  enhancer       CMV enhancer: human cytomegalovirus immediate early enhancer
   7852..7869    -  promoter       CMV promoter (fragment): human cytomegalovirus (CMV) immediate early promoter
   7932..7983    +  promoter       CMVd2 promoter: truncated human cytomegalovirus (CMV) immediate early promoter that yields moderately reduced expression relative to the full-length promoter
