[The description below was written by a language model from this plasmid's Addgene catalogue record and pLannotate feature annotations shown in this document.]
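Description:
pGBW-m4134359 is a mammalian expression plasmid for wild-type SARS-CoV-2 non-structural protein 2 (nsp2), built on the pTwist_CMV_Puro_6 backbone. It is propagated in E. coli from a high-copy ColE1/pUC-type origin under ampicillin selection (a full-length AmpR β-lactamase gene, plus a short unrelated bla fragment elsewhere in the backbone). For selection in mammalian cells it carries a separate cassette in which the human ubiquitin C promoter drives puromycin N-acetyltransferase, followed by a synthetic poly(A) signal.

The insert of about 1.9 kb corresponds to the nsp2 portion of the ORF1ab replicase polyprotein. The automated annotation matches it to a fragment of the replicase polyprotein 1a entry, and the nsp10 function text attached to that hit is generic to the polyprotein record rather than a description of this insert. Expression is driven by CMV immediate-early enhancer and promoter elements that sit just upstream of the coding region across the circular junction of the sequence, and an SV40 polyadenylation signal is annotated downstream, although on the opposite strand in the feature table. According to the catalogue entry, the backbone supplies a C-terminal TEV-cleavable HA tag for detection or immunoprecipitation and subsequent tag removal. This tag is not separately annotated in the feature table. Bacterial T7 and rrnG terminators and the 5' and 3' β-globin insulator elements flank the expression units, which helps isolate them from transcriptional read-through and neighbouring regulatory influence.

The stated purpose is simply mammalian expression of nsp2. The HA tag and puromycin marker would suit transient or stably selected expression for studying the viral protein, but the record does not specify particular applications.
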