Addgene plasmid #152835: pGBW-m4134359
Purpose: Mammalian expression plasmid for SARS-CoV-2 nsp2
Depositing lab: Ginkgo Bioworks & Benjie Chen. Depositing organization: Ginkgo Bioworks.
Backbone
  Vector backbone: pTwist_CMV_Puro_6
  Backbone size w/o insert (bp): 6080
  Vector type: Mammalian Expression
  Selectable markers: Puromycin
Growth in bacteria
  Bacterial resistance: Ampicillin, 100 μg/mL
  Growth temperature: 37°C
  Growth strain: DH5alpha
  Copy number: High Copy
Gene/Insert
  Gene/Insert name: SARS-CoV-2 nsp2
  Species: Severe acute respiratory syndrome coronavirus 2
  Insert size (bp): 1913
  Mutation: wt
  Entrez Gene: ORF1ab (a.k.a. GU280_gp01)
  Promoter: CMV
  Tag / fusion protein: Cleavable TEV;HA (C terminal on backbone)
  Cloning method: Unknown
Resource information
  A portion of this plasmid was derived from a plasmid made by: GinkgoBioworks
Depositor comments: NCBI reference sequence: YP_009725298.1
How to cite: pGBW-m4134359 was a gift from Ginkgo Bioworks & Benjie Chen (Addgene plasmid # 152835 ; http://n2t.net/addgene:152835 ; RRID:Addgene_152835)
